>Addgene plasmid #222334 | pFlp-Km | addgene full sequence | sequence record 442294 | Addgene NGS Result
TGCCGAATTCGGATCCGGAGATGCCAATAGGATATCGGCATTTTCTTTTGCGTTTTTATTTGTTAACTGT
TAATTGTCCTTGTTCAAGGATGCTGTCTTTGACAACAGATGTTTTCTTGCCTTTGATGTTCAGCAGGAAG
CTAGGCGCAAACGTTGATTGTTTGTCTGCGTAGAATCCTCTGTTTGTCATATAGCTTGTAATCACGACAT
TGTTTCCTTTCGCTTGAGGTACAGCGAAGTGTGAGTAAGTAAAGGTTACATCGTTAGGATCAAGATCCAT
TTTTAACACAAGGCCAGTTTTGTTCAGCGGCTTGTATGGGCCAGTTAAAGAATTAGAAACATAACCAAGC
ATGTAAATATCGTTAGACGTAATGCCGTCAATCGTCATTTTTGATCCGCGGGAGTCAGTGAACAGATACC
ATTTGCCGTTCATTTTAAAGACGTTCGCGCGTTCAATTTCATCTGTTACTGTGTTAGATGCAATCAGCGG
TTTCATCACTTTTTTCAGTGTGTAATCATCGTTTAGCTCAATCATACCGAGAGCGCCGTTTGCTAACTCA
GCCGTGCGTTTTTTATCGCTTTGCAGAAGTTTTTGACTTTCTTGACGGAAGAATGATGTGCTTTTGCCAT
AGTATGCTTTGTTAAATAAAGATTCTTCGCCTTGGTAGCCATCTTCAGTTCCAGTGTTTGCTTCAAATAC
TAAGTATTTGTGGCCTTTATCTTCTACGTAGTGAGGATCTCTCAGCGTATGGTTGTCGCCTGAGCTGTAG
TTGCCTTCATCGATGAACTGCTGTACATTTTGATACGTTTTTCCGTCACCGTCAAAGATTGATTTATAAT
CCTCTACACCGTTGATGTTCAAAGAGCTGTCTGATGCTGATACGTTAACTTGTGCAGTTGTCAGTGTTTG
TTTGCCGTAATGTTTACCGGAGAAATCAGTGTAGAATAAACGGATTTTTCCGTCAGATGTAAATGTGGCT
GAACCTGACCATTCTTGTGTTTGGTCTTTTAGGATAGAATCATTTGCATCGAATTTGTCGCTGTCTTTAA
AGACGCGGCCAGCGTTTTTCCAGCTGTCAATAGAAGTTTCGCCGACTTTTTGATAGAACATGTAAATCGA
TGTGTCATCCGCATTTTTAGGATCTCCGGCTAATGCAAAGACGATGTGGTAGCCGTGATAGTTTGCGACA
GTGCCGTCAGCGTTTTGTAATGGCCAGCTGTCCCAAACGTCCAGGCCTTTTGCAGAAGAGATATTTTTAA
TTGTGGACGAATCGAACTCAGGAACTTGATATTTTTCATTTTTTTGCTGTTCAGGGATTTGCAGCATATC
ATGGCGTGTAATATGGGAAATGCCGTATGTTTCCTTATATGGCTTTTGGTTCGTTTCTTTCGCAAACGCT
TGAGTTGCGCCTCCTGCCAGCAGTGCGGTAGTAAAGGTTAATACTGTTGCTTGTTTTGCAAACTTTTTGA
TGTTCATCGTTCATGTCTCCTTTTTTATGTACTGTGTTAGCGGTCTGCTTCTTCCAGCCCTCCTGTTTGA
AGATGGCAAGTTAGTTACGCACAATAAAAAAAGACCTAAAATATGTAAGGGGTGACGCCAAAGTATACAC
TTTGCCCTTTACACATTTTAGGTCTTGCCTGCTTTATCAGTAACAAACCCGCGCGATTTACTTTTCGACC
TCATTCTATTAGACTCTCGTTTGGATTGCAACTGGTCTATTTTCCTCTTTTGTTTGATAGAAAATCATAA
AAGGATTTGCAGACTACGGGCCTAAAGAACTAAAAAATCTATCTGTTTCTTTTCATTCTCTGTATTTTTT
ATAGTTTCTGTTGCATGGGCATAAAGTTGCCTTTTTAATCACAATTCAGAAAATATCATAATATCTCATT
TCACTAAATAATAGTGAACGGCAGGTATATGTGATGGGTTAAAAAGGATCGATCCTCTAGAGGATCCCCC
TAGAGAATAGGAACTTCGGAATAGGAACTTCAAAGCGTTTCCGAAAACGAGCGCTTCCGAAAATGCAACG
CGAGCTGCGCACATACAGCTCACTGTTCACGTCGCACCTATATCTGCGTGTTGCCTGTATATATATATAC
ATGAGAAGAACGGCATAGTGCGTGTTTATGCTTAAATGCGTACTTATATGCGTCTATTTATGTAGGATGA
AAGGTAGTCTAGTACCTCCTGTGATATTATCCCATTCCATGCGGGGTATCGTATGCTTCCTTCAGCACTA
CCCTTTAGCTGTTCTATATGCTGCCACTCCTCAATTGGATTAGTCTCATCCTTCAATGCTATCATTTCCT
TTGATATTGGATCATATGCATAGTACCGAGAAACTAGTGCGAAGTAGTGATCAGGTATTGCTGTTATCTG
ATGAGTATACGTTGTCCTGGCCACGGCAGAAGCACGCTTATCGCTCCAATTTCCCACAACATTAGTCAAC
TCCGTTAGGCCCTTCATTGAAAGAAATGAGGTCATCAAATGTCTTCCAATGTGAGATTTTGGGCCATTTT
TTATAGCAAAGATTGAATAAGGCGCATTTTTCTTCAAAGCTTTATTGTACGATCTGACTAAGTTATCTTT
TAATAATTGGTATTCCTGTTTATTGCTTGAAGAATTGCCGGTCCTATTTACTCGTTTTAGGACTGGTTCA
GAATTCCTCAAAAATTCATCCAAATATACAAGTGGATCGATCCTACCCCTTGCGCTAAAGAAGTATATGT
GCCTACTAACGCTTGTCTTTGTCTCTGTCACTAAACACTGGATTATTACTCCCAGATACTTATTTTGGAC
TAATTTAAATGATTTCGGATCAACGTTCTTAATATCGCTGAATCTTCCACAATTGATGAAAGTAGCTAGG
AAGAGGAATTGGTATAAAGTTTTTGTTTTTGTAAATCTCGAAGTATACTCAAACGAATTTAGTATTTTCT
CAGTGATCTCCCAGATGCTTTCACCCTCACTTAGAAGTGCTTTAAGCATTTTTTTACTGTGGCTATTTCC
CTTATCTGCTTCTTCCGATGATTCGAACTGTAATTGCAAACTACTTACAATATCAGTGATATCAGATTGA
TGTTTTTGTCCATAGTAAGGAATAATTGTAAATTCCCAAGCAGGAATCAATTTCTTTAATGAGGCTTCCA
GAATTGTTGCTTTTTGCGTCTTGTATTTAAACTGGAGTGATTTATTGACAATATCGAAACTCAGCGAATT
GCTTATGATAGTATTATAGCTCATGAATGTGGCTCTCTTGATTGCTGTTCCGTTATGTGTAATCATCCAA
CATAAATAGGTTAGTTCAGCAGCACATAATGCTATTTTCTCACCTGAAGGTCTTTCAAACCTTTCCACAA
ACTGACGAACAAGCACCTTAGGTGGTGTTTTACATAATATATCAAATTGTGGCATACAACCTCCTTAGTA
CATGCAACCATTATCACCGCCAGAGGTAAAATAGTCAACACGCACGGTGTTAGATATTTATCCCTTGCGG
TGATAGATTTAACGTATGAGCACAAAAAAGAAACCATTAACACAAGAGCAGCTTGAGGACGCACGTCGCC
TTAAAGCAATTTATGAAAAAAAGAAAAATGAACTTGGCTTATCCCAGGAATCTGTCGCAGACAAGATGGG
GATGGGGCAGTCAGGCGTTGGTGCTTTATTTAATGGCATCAATGCATTAAATGCTTATAACGCCGCATTG
CTTACAAAAATTCTCAAAGTTAGCGTTGAAGAATTTAGCCCTTCAATCGCCAGAGAAATCTACGAGATGT
ATGAAGCGGTTAGTATGCAGCCGTCACTTAGAAGTGAGTATGAGTACCCTGTTTTTTCTCATGTTCAGGC
AGGGATGTTCTCACCTAAGCTTAGAACCTTTACCAAAGGTGATGCGGAGAGATGGGTAAGCACAACCAAA
AAAGCCAGTGATTCTGCATTCTGGCTTGAGGTTGAAGGTAATTCCATGACCGCACCAACAGGCTCCAAGC
CAAGCTTTCCTGACGGAATGTTAATTCTCGTTGACCCTGAGCAGGCTGTTGAGCCAGGTGATTTCTGCAT
AGCCAGACTTGGGGGTGATGAGTTTACCTTCAAGAAACTGATCAGGGATAGCGGTCAGGTGTTTTTACAA
CCACTAAACCCACAGTACCCAATGATCCCATGCAATGAGAGTTGTTCCGTTGTGGGGAAAGTTATCGCTA
GTCAGTGGCCTGAAGAGACGTTTGGCTGATCGGCAAGGTGTTCTGGTCACGCTCTTGGACTCCTGTTGAT
AGATCCAGTAATGACCTCAGAACTCCATCTGGATTTGTTCAGAACGCTCGGTTGCCGCCGGGCGTTTTTT
ATTGGTGAGAATCCAGGCAATTGTGTCTCAAAATCTCTGATGTTACATTGCACAAGATAAAAATATATCA
TCATGAACAATAAAACTGTCTGCTTACATAAACAGTAATACAAGGGGTGTTATGAGCCATATTCAGCGTG
AAACGAGCTGTAGCCGTCCGCGTCTGAACAGCAACATGGATGCGGATCTGTATGGCTATAAATGGGCGCG
TGATAACGTGGGTCAGAGCGGCGCGACCATTTATCGTCTGTATGGCAAACCGGATGCGCCGGAACTGTTT
CTGAAACATGGCAAAGGCAGCGTGGCGAACGATGTGACCGATGAAATGGTGCGTCTGAACTGGCTGACCG
AATTTATGCCGCTGCCGACCATTAAACATTTTATTCGCACCCCGGATGATGCGTGGCTGCTGACCACCGC
GATTCCGGGCAAAACCGCGTTTCAGGTGCTGGAAGAATATCCGGATAGCGGCGAAAACATTGTGGATGCG
CTGGCCGTGTTTCTGCGTCGTCTGCATAGCATTCCGGTGTGCAACTGCCCGTTTAACAGCGATCGTGTGT
TTCGTCTGGCCCAGGCGCAGAGCCGTATGAACAACGGCCTGGTGGATGCGAGCGATTTTGATGATGAACG
TAACGGCTGGCCGGTGGAACAGGTGTGGAAAGAAATGCATAAACTGCTGCCGTTTAGCCCGGATAGCGTG
GTGACCCACGGCGATTTTAGCCTGGATAACCTGATTTTCGATGAAGGCAAACTGATTGGCTGCATTGATG
TGGGCCGTGTGGGCATTGCGGATCGTTATCAGGATCTGGCCATTCTGTGGAACTGCCTGGGCGAATTTAG
CCCGAGCCTGCAAAAACGTCTGTTTCAGAAATATGGCATTGATAATCCGGATATGAACAAACTGCAATTT
CATCTGATGCTGGATGAATTTTTCTAATAATTAATTGAACTACTTTTCCGCTGCATAACCCTGCTTCGGG
GTCATTATAGCGATTTTTTCGGTATATCCATCCTTTTTCGCACGATATACAGGATTTTGCCAAAGGGTTC
GTGTAGACTTTCCTTGGTGTATCCAACGGCGTCAGCCGGGCAGGATAGGTGAAGTAGGCCCACCCGCGAG
CGGGTGTTCCTTCTTCACTGTCCCTTATTCGCACCTGGCGGTGCTCAACGGGAATCCTGCTCTGCGAGGC
TGGCCGTAGGCCGGCCCTACCGGCGCGGCAGCGTTACCCGTGTCGGCGGCTCCAACGGCTCGCCATCGTC
CAGAAAACACGGCTCATCGGGCATCGGCAGGCGCTGCTGCCCGCGCCGTTCCCATTCCTCCGTTTCGGTC
AAGGCTGGCAGGTCTGGTTCCATGCCCGGAATGCCGGGCTGGCTGGGCGGCTCCTCGCCGGGGCCGGTCG
GTAGTTGCTGCTCGCCCGGATACAGGGTCGGGATGCGGCGCAGGTCGCCATGCCCCAACAGCGATTCGTC
CTGGTCGTCGTGATCAACCACCACGGCGGCACTGAACACCGACAGGCGCAACTGGTCGCGGGGCTGGCCC
CACGCCACGCGGTCATTGACCACGTAGGCCGACACGGTGCCGGGGCCGTTGAGCTTCACGACGGAGATCC
AGCGCTCGGCCACCAAGTCCTTGACTGCGTATTGGACCGTCCGCAAAGAACGTCCGATGAGCTTGGAAAG
AGTCTTTTGGCTGACCACCACGGCGTTCTGGTGGCCCATCTGCGCGACGAGGTGATGCAGCAGCATTGCC
GCCGTGGGTTTCCTCGCAATAAGCCCGGCCCACGCCTCATGCGCTTTGCGTTCCGTTTGGACCCAGTGAC
CGGGCTTGTTCTTGGCTTGAATGCCGATTTCTCTGGACTGCGTGGCCATGCTTATCTCCATGCGGTAGGG
GTGCCGCACGGTTGCGGCACCATGCGCAATCAGCTGCAACTTTTCGGCAGCGCGACAACAATTATGCGTT
GCGTAAAAGTGGCAGTCAATTACAGATTTTCTTTAACCTACGCAATGAGCTATTGCGGGGGGTGCCGCAA
TGAGCTGTTGCGTACCCCCCTTTTTTAAGTTGTTGATTTTTAAGTCTTTCGCATTTCGCCCTATATCTAG
TTCTTTGGTGCCCAAAGAAGGGCACCCCTGCGGGGTTCCCCCACGCCTTCGGCGCGGCTCCCCCTCCGGC
AAAAAGTGGCCCCTCCGGGGCTTGTTGATCGACTGCGCGGCCTTCGGCCTTGCCCAAGGTGGCGCTGCCC
CCTTGGAACCCCCGCACTCGCCGCCGTGAGGCTCGGGGGGCAGGCGGGCGGGCTTCGCCCTTCGACTGCC
CCCACTCGCATAGGCTTGGGTCGTTCCAGGCGCGTCAAGGCCAAGCCGCTGCGCGGTCGCTGCGCGAGCC
TTGACCCGCCTTCCTCTTGGTGTCCAACCGGCAAGCGAAGCGCGCAGGCCGCAGGCCGGAGGCTTTTCCC
CAGAGAAAATTAAAAAAATTGATGGGGCAAGGCCGCAGGCCGCGCAGTTGGAGCCGGTGGGTATGTGGTC
GAAGGCTGGGTAGCCGGTGGGCAATCCCTGTGGTCAAGCTCGTGGGCAGGCGCAGCCTGTCCATCAGCTT
GTCCAGCAGGGTTGTCCACGGGCCGAGCGAAGCGAGCCAGCCGGTGGCCGCTCGCGGCCATCGTCCACAT
ATCCACGGGCTGGCAAGGGAGCGCAGCGACCGCGCAGGGCGAAGCCCGGAGAGCAAGCCCGTAGGGGGTT
ACTCTAGGGCGGCGGATTTGTCCTACTCAGGAGAGCGTTCACCGACAAACAACAGATAAAACGAAAGGCC
CAGTCTTTCGACTGAGCCTTTCGTTTTATTTGATGCC
Features (pLannotate 1.2.2; 11 found; start..end, strand, type, name):
     59..1477    -  CDS            sacB: SACB_BACSU - Experimental evidence at protein level: Swiss-Prot protein existence level 1. From Bacillus subtilis (strain 168).
   1478..1923    -  promoter       sacB promoter: sacR; sacB promoter and control region
   1960..2141    -  rep_origin     2μ ori (fragment): yeast 2μ plasmid origin of replication
   2144..3415    -  CDS            FLP: site-specific recombinase FLP is a site-specific recombinase from Saccharomyces cerevisiae. Recombination occurs at FRT sequences.
   3516..4229    +  CDS            λ repressor (ts): temperature-sensitive variant of the phage λ repressor; cIts; thermosensitivity is conferred by the A67T mutation
   4258..4352    +  terminator     lambda t0 terminator: transcription terminator from phage lambda
   4462..5274    +  CDS            aphA1: KKA1_ECOLX - Also known as nptI. Protein inferred from homology: Swiss-Prot protein existence level 3. Resistance to kanamycin and structurally-related aminoglycosides, including amikacin. From Escherichia coli.
   5428..5536    +  oriT           oriT: incP origin of transfer
   5547..6209    -  CDS            pBBR1 Rep: replication protein for the broad-host-range plasmid pBBR1 from Bordetella bronchiseptica
   6210..6981    -  rep_origin     pBBR1 oriV: replication origin of the broad-host-range plasmid pBBR1 from Bordetella bronchiseptica; requires the pBBR1 Rep protein for replication
   7086..7172    -  terminator     rrnB T1 terminator: Escherichia coli rrnB; transcription terminator T1 from the E. coli rrnB gene
