[The description below was written by a language model from this plasmid's Addgene catalogue record and pLannotate feature annotations shown in this document.]
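Description:
pFlp-Km is a 7,177 bp broad-host-range bacterial helper plasmid that supplies Flp recombinase so that FRT-flanked antibiotic resistance cassettes can be excised from a host genome or replicon. It is built on a pBBR1-Km Golden Gate backbone (about 3.5 kb). This backbone carries the pBBR1 oriV and its cognate Rep protein, which allow replication in a wide range of Gram-negative bacteria. It also has an incP oriT, so the plasmid can be mobilised by conjugation from a donor that provides transfer functions. Selection is by kanamycin. The feature table annotates the resistance gene as aphA1 (nptI), whereas the catalogue shorthand calls it "neo". Lambda t0 and rrnB T1 terminators flank parts of the backbone. The record lists the plasmid as high copy and propagated in DH5alpha.

The payload is a sacB-flp-cI block amplified from pFLP2 and inserted by Golden Gate assembly. It includes the Saccharomyces cerevisiae FLP coding sequence, followed by a short fragment of 2μ sequence that probably came along with the yeast-derived gene rather than serving any replication function. Divergently oriented from FLP is a temperature-sensitive lambda cI repressor (A67T). In the parental system this repressor makes recombinase expression responsive to temperature, although the record simply lists the promoters as "flp" and "cI" and annotates no lambda promoter. Bacillus subtilis sacB, under its native sacR promoter and control region, encodes levansucrase, which confers sucrose sensitivity in many Gram-negative hosts. That provides counter-selection to cure the plasmid once marker excision is complete. The associated work concerns stable fluorescent markers for tracking synthetic bacterial communities, where removing resistance cassettes after strain marking is useful.
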