Addgene plasmid #222334: pFlp-Km
Purpose: Expresses Flp and kanamycin to enable excision of antibiotic resistance cassettes; flp-cl-sacB-pL1V-Lv1-neo-pBBR1-ELT3
Depositing lab: Philip Poole. Depositing organization: University of Oxford. Publication: Stable, fluorescent markers for tracking synthetic communities and assembly dynamics. Jorrin B, Haskett TL, Knights HE, Martyn A, Underwood TJ, Dolliver J, Ledermann R, Poole PS. Microbiome. 2024 May 7;12(1):81. doi: 10.1186/s40168-024-01792-2. PubMed 38715147.
Backbone
  Vector backbone: pBBR1-Km-ELT3 (pOGG023)
  Backbone manufacturer: Philip Poole lab
  Backbone size w/o insert (bp): 3540
  Total vector size (bp): 7177
  Modifications to backbone: Gene sacB-flp-cI were amplified from pFLP2 and cloned into a pBBR1-Km plasmid (p0GG023) using Golden Gate
Growth in bacteria
  Bacterial resistance: Kanamycin, 50 μg/mL
  Growth temperature: 37°C
  Growth strain: DH5alpha
  Copy number: High Copy
Gene/Insert 1
  Gene/Insert name: sacB (alt name: levansucrase)
  Species: B. subtilis
  Entrez Gene: sacB (a.k.a. BSU_34450, BSU34450)
  Promoter: sacB
  Cloning method: Golden Gate
  Sequencing primers: 5′ Golden Gate Assembly
Gene/Insert 2
  Gene/Insert name: flp
  Species: S. cerevisiae (budding yeast)
  Entrez Gene: flp
  Promoter: flp
  Cloning method: Golden Gate
  Sequencing primers: 5′ Golden Gate Assembly
Gene/Insert 3
  Gene/Insert name: cI (alt name: lambda represor)
  Entrez Gene: cI (a.k.a. AVT79_gp39)
  Promoter: cl
  Cloning method: Golden Gate
  Sequencing primers: 5′ Golden Gate assembly
Terms and licenses: Academic/Nonprofit Terms; Industry Terms: Not Available to Industry
How to cite: pFlp-Km was a gift from Philip Poole (Addgene plasmid # 222334 ; http://n2t.net/addgene:222334 ; RRID:Addgene_222334)
